>Addgene plasmid #131366 | pDC20 | addgene full sequence | sequence record 288111 | Addgene NGS Result
TAATACGACTCACTATAGGGGAATTGTGAGCGGATAACAATTCCCCTCTAGAAATAATTTTGTTTAACTT
TAAGAAGGAGATATACCATGGGCAGCAGCCATCATCATCATCATCACAGCAGCGGCCTGGTGCCGCGCGG
CAGCCATATGAGTTCCTCAAAACCTTACCCAAGCGGTCTGCCAAACTCGAGAAGAAAAAGAGGAGGTCGC
CGCTCAAGTAGTCGTAGCAATCAGGAAAGTGCATCCAACAACATGGAACACCAAATCACTCTTGACGAAT
TGTTCAATCCGATCGCAAAACAAGACAGTGCTCAGTCAACAAGCCGTGAATATGGTGCAAAATCGGGGAT
ATCTCATCACGGATCCGTATCATTCAACGGGAATACATTCATGAATGGCCAACAGCTGAATCACTCGATG
ACTCGACATGGTCGAGTATTCAATCAGTCGATGCATGCAGCTCAAGGAAACGGCAGCAACGCCTTTAACA
GTATTCCTCCTACGGCCCCCGTCTTCTCTGCAGACTTCCGCCGCAACTTGCAAACACGCAATAGCTCCAG
CTGGTATGAACGAAGATTCCCAGTATCCACAGATCAGGACGACGTTCAGCAATCAAACACAAGACGTAGT
AGAAGTCGTCAGAATGGACAACATGGCCTAAGCTTCTCGGATGGTTCGAACAATTATGGTCACGCTGGGA
ATAAGTCATTCAGTGTGAGTTCCGTTCCCGTTGGGTTCCAGAAGCAAGAAAATAATTCTAAGAAACTGCG
ACAAACCAATGTTCACCAGCAATGTCTTGGAAATAAAAGCTTCAACGCTCAAGCTGGAGTTCATGGACAC
GCTTTTAAAAAAGGCCATAAGGACAATAAAAATGCATCTGGAAAGGAGGTTATCAATTCTAGTCTTGTCC
AAAAGCACGATGCTATTAAGTCGCGGAATTTGAACCAGAGCTTCTCTGGATTTCCTACACATGAAACCTC
ATCGATGAAAAATCAACAACAGAAATCAAGAAACGACAGAAAAAAATCACGTGGTAGCAGCAACTTCCAG
GATCGTACTTACTTCAACACAAATGACGATGAATTAACTGACGATGTGTTCATAGACGATTCCATGGATG
CTGCCCGTGGTCGGAGATCTCGATCAGTCACTAAGAAACTTCAACAATCGACTTATTCAAAGCAGAATGC
AGGCAGTAAACAATTGACTGAAAAATGCAAATCTTCTGAAGAAGCGGCTAAACGTAACCTGGTATCCAAT
GTATTCAGCAAGGACGGCACTGAACTCTCCATTGAACAGTTATTGGAAATTGTCAGCATGAAGATCGGAC
AACAGATTCACTTGCCTTCCAGCTCTCATGGAGAATGCAGCAATTTGAATCGGACATTACCAGCAAGTGA
TCTAAATTGCTCAATTGGTGAAGACTTTGACTCCAGTTTTGTGGATGCTAACAACCAAACCCTACCAGTG
AGTCTTCCCAAGAAAACTTCACTGTCGATCAAGCGCCGTGGAAGTTCTCGTAGTGCCTCCCGTCTGGCCA
GTCTTGATGTGACACTGGAAACTGTTGAAGAAGACGAGGAACCCACGCCAAGTCCACAGCCGAGTTCTCC
TCCAAAGATCTCAAGAAGAAAGTGGACAGGAACTTTTGATGCCAACGTTGAGGAAATGAGACGTTTACTT
CATGGGGACCCTGAGATGCCGAAATCTGCAAATCGTGCTTCCTCAAGCAAGGATCAGATCAATCGGAACA
ATGTGGATGTAAAGAGAACACCTTCCTCGTCAATCATCCCAACTCCAAAGGCTTTGATCGGAGAAAGATG
TCTGACATCATCCAGCAAGTCTTCAAAGTTGAACAAGTCACTTGGCGTGGTTGATTCTAAAGCTACAAAA
TCACCAATGTATTCCGTCACAGTTTCTGGAAAAGAAACAGCTTCAGGAAAGCGAATTGCTCAAAAGTTGA
CTCCAAAGGTTGTGGCGCTGGAAAGCTCTTACATTACCGGAATTCCAGTTTCCACGGATTGTAATGGTTG
CCCAACTCCGAAGAGAAGTGGAATCAATTGTGAAATTCGTGCAGCTGAAGTATACAATCAAGCTGGGAAA
TGGCCCTTCGAAATCACCAGTGATCCGGCTCCACTTCCTTGTGAATCAGCCGATCGGATCGAATATCCTT
CTCAAGATTGCACTCAAGATCCAGCTTCAACCTCGCCACCACCTCGCATTTCTGAAAGCTTGACAGCATT
CCTGGAAGCTCAGCAAGACTTTAACGACTACATTGATACTAACTACAAAGAAAAGACACAACTCCTGAAA
GTGAATTTGAATATTCACGGGATGTCACCTGAAAGATGGCTGTACTTGAATTATTTTTGCACCGAGACAA
TTCCAAGATTGGATGGTCCTTATGCCGATGATCCAAGAGTTCCACCTGTGCGAAATATGTTCAGAAAATG
GTTCCTCCGTTTTGCTGAAGCCTGCTTAGGAAATCCTCACCAGCTTGCAGTTATGCAAGAGATTGCTGCC
ACGTTTGTTCAGGCTCGGCTGGACGATACGAGCAGCTCCACAGACTCCACCAATATGCTCTACATGTTGT
GGAAGGAGTGTATCGGACAGAAGAATATCATCGCAATTGCTGATGCGTGTTTACTTGCACATCTTCGGAA
ATCGGATCCTATCAAATACTTGAATGTAAAACGGGATTGGCTGGAATCTATTTTTGACCCACCCAGAGAT
CAATGAGAGCTCCGTCGACAAGCTTGCGGCCGCACTCGAGCACCACCACCACCACCACTGAGATCCGGCT
GCTAACAAAGCCCGAAAGGAAGCTGAGTTGGCTGCTGCCACCGCTGAGCAATAACTAGCATAACCCCTTG
GGGCCTCTAAACGGGTCTTGAGGGGTTTTTTGCTGAAAGGAGGAACTATATCCGGATTGGCGAATGGG
[124 nt withheld, positions 2939-3062]
C
[91 nt withheld, positions 3064-3154]
A
[49 nt withheld, positions 3156-3204]
CCTTTGACGTTGGAGTCCACGTTCTTT
[37 nt withheld, positions 3232-3268]
ACCCTATCTCGGTCTATTCTTTTGATTTATAAGGGATTTTGCCGATTTCGGCCTATTGGTTAAAAAATGA
GCTGATTTAACAAAAATTTAACGCGAATTTTAACAAAATATTAACGCTTACAATTTAGGTGGCACTTTTC
GGGGAAATGTGCGCGGAACCCCTATTTGTTTATTTTTCTAAATACATTCAAATATGTATCCGCTCATGAA
TTAATTCTTAGAAAAACTCATCGAGCATCAAATGAAACTGCAATTTATTCATATCAGGATTATCAATACC
ATATTTTTGAAAAAGCCGTTTCTGTAATGAAGGAGAAAACTCACCGAGGCAGTTCCATAGGATGGCAAGA
TCCTGGTATCGGTCTGCGATTCCGACTCGTCCAACATCAATACAACCTATTAATTTCCCCTCGTCAAAAA
TAAGGTTATCAAGTGAGAAATCACCATGAGTGACGACTGAATCCGGTGAGAATGGCAAAAGTTTATGCAT
TTCTTTCCAGACTTGTTCAACAGGCCAGCCATTACGCTCGTCATCAAAATCACTCGCATCAACCAAACCG
TTATTCATTCGTGATTGCGCCTGAGCGAGACGAAATACGCGATCGCTGTTAAAAGGACAATTACAAACAG
GAATCGAATGCAACCGGCGCAGGAACACTGCCAGCGCATCAACAATATTTTCACCTGAATCAGGATATTC
TTCTAATACCTGGAATGCTGTTTTCCCGGGGATCGCAGTGGTGAGTAACCATGCATCATCAGGAGTACGG
ATAAAATGCTTGATGGTCGGAAGAGGCATAAATTCCGTCAGCCAGTTTAGTCTGACCATCTCATCTGTAA
CATCATTGGCAACGCTACCTTTGCCATGTTTCAGAAACAACTCTGGCGCATCGGGCTTCCCATACAATCG
ATAGATTGTCGCACCTGATTGCCCGACATTATCGCGAGCCCATTTATACCCATATAAATCAGCATCCATG
TTGGAATTTAATCGCGGCCTAGAGCAAGACGTTTCCCGTTGAATATGGCTCATAACACCCCTTGTATTAC
TGTTTATGTAAGCAGACAGTTTTATTGTTCATGACCAAAATCCCTTAACGTGAGTTTTCGTTCCACTGAG
CGTCAGACCCCGTAGAAAAGATCAAAGGATCTTCTTGAGATCCTTTTTTTCTGCGCGTAATCTGCTGCTT
GCAAACAAAAAAACCACCGCTACCAGCGGTGGTTTGTTTGCCGGATCAAGAGCTACCAACTCTTTTTCCG
AAGGTAACTGGCTTCAGCAGAGCGCAGATACCAAATACTGTCCTTCTAGTGTAGCCGTAGTTAGGCCACC
ACTTCAAGAACTCTGTAGCACCGCCTACATACCTCGCTCTGCTAATCCTGTTACCAGTGGCTGCTGCCAG
TGGCGATAAGTCGTGTCTTACCGGGTTGGACTCAAGACGATAGTTACCGGATAAGGCGCAGCGGTCGGGC
TGAACGGGGGGTTCGTGCACACAGCCCAGCTTGGAGCGAACGACCTACACCGAACTGAGATACCTACAGC
GTGAGCTATGAGAAAGCGCCACGCTTCCCGAAGGGAGAAAGGCGGACAGGTATCCGGTAAGCGGCAGGGT
CGGAACAGGAGAGCGCACGAGGGAGCTTCCAGGGGGAAACGCCTGGTATCTTTATAGTCCTGTCGGGTTT
CGCCACCTCTGACTTGAGCGTCGATTTTTGTGATGCTCGTCAGGGGGGCGGAGCCTATGGAAAAACGCCA
GCAACGCGGCCTTTTTACGGTTCCTGGCCTTTTGCTGGCCTTTTGCTCACATGTTCTTTCCTGCGTTATC
CCCTGATTCTGTGGATAACCGTATTACCGCCTTTGAGTGAGCTGATACCGCTCGCCGCAGCCGAACGACC
GAGCGCAGCGAGTCAGTGAGCGAGGAAGCGGAAGAGCGCCTGATGCGGTATTTTCTCCTTACGCATCTGT
GCGGTATTTCACACCGCAATGGTGCACTCTCAGTACAATCTGCTCTGATGCCGCATAGTTAAGCCAGTAT
ACACTCCGCTATCGCTACGTGACTGGGTCATGGCTGCGCCCCGACACCCGCCAACACCCGCTGACGCGCC
CTGACGGGCTTGTCTGCTCCCGGCATCCGCTTACAGACAAGCTGTGACCGTCTCCGGGAGCTGCATGTGT
CAGAGGTTTTCACCGTCATCACCGAAACGCGCGAGGCAGCTGCGGTAAAGCTCATCAGCGTGGTCGTGAA
GCGATTCACAGATGTCTGCCTGTTCATCCGCGTCCAGCTCGTTGAGTTTCTCCAGAAGCGTTAATGTCTG
GCTTCTGATAAAGCGGGCCATGTTAAGGGCGGTTTTTTCCTGTTTGGTCACTGATGCCTCCGTGTAAGGG
GGATTTCTGTTCATGGGGGTAATGATACCGATGAAACGAGAGAGGATGCTCACGATACGGGTTACTGATG
ATGAACATGCCCGGTTACTGGAACGTTGTGAGGGTAAACAACTGGCGGTATGGATGCGGCGGGACCAGAG
AAAAATCACTCAGGGTCAATGCCAGCGCTTCGTTAATACAGATGTAGGTGTTCCACAGGGTAGCCAGCAG
CATCCTGCGATGCAGATCCGGAACATAATGGTGCAGGGCGCTGACTTCCGCGTTTCCAGACTTTACGAAA
CACGGAAACCGAAGACCATTCATGTTGTTGCTCAGGTCGCAGACGTTTTGCAGCAGCAGTCGCTTCACGT
TCGCTCGCGTATCGGTGATTCATTCTGCTAACCAGTAAGGCAACCCCGCCAGCCTAGCCGGGTCCTCAAC
GACAGGAGCACGATCATGCGCACCCGTGGGGCCGCCATGCCGGCGATAATGGCCTGCTTCTCGCCGAAAC
GTTTGGTGGCGGGACCAGTGACGAAGGCTTGAGCGAGGGCGTGCAAGATTCCGAATACCGCAAGCGACAG
GCCGATCATCGTCGCGCTCCAGCGAAAGCGGTCCTCGCCGAAAATGACCCAGAGCGCTGCCGGCACCTGT
CCTACGAGTTGCATGATAAAGAAGACAGTCATAAGTGCGGCGACGATAGTCATGCCCCGCGCCCACCGGA
AGGAGCTGACTGGGTTGAAGGCTCTCAAGGGCATCGGTCGAGATCCCGGTGCCTAATGAGTGAGCTAACT
TACATTAATTGCGTTGCGCTCACTGCCCGCTTTCCAGTCGGGAAACCTGTCGTGCCAGCTGCATTAATGA
ATCGGCCAACGCGCGGGGAGAGGCGGTTTGCGTATTGGGCGCCAGGGTGGTTTTTCTTTTCACCAGTGAG
ACGGGCAACAGCTGATTGCCCTTCACCGCCTGGCCCTGAGAGAGTTGCAGCAAGCGGTCCACGCTGGTTT
GCCCCAGCAGGCGAAAATCCTGTTTGATGGTGGTTAACGGCGGGATATAACATGAGCTGTCTTCGGTATC
GTCGTATCCCACTACCGAGATATCCGCACCAACGCGCAGCCCGGACTCGGTAATGGCGCGCATTGCGCCC
AGCGCCATCTGATCGTTGGCAACCAGCATCGCAGTGGGAACGATGCCCTCATTCAGCATTTGCATGGTTT
GTTGAAAACCGGACATGGCACTCCAGTCGCCTTCCCGTTCCGCTATCGGCTGAATTTGATTGCGAGTGAG
ATATTTATGCCAGCCAGCCAGACGCAGACGCGCCGAGACAGAACTTAATGGGCCCGCTAACAGCGCGATT
TGCTGGTGACCCAATGCGACCAGATGCTCCACGCCCAGTCGCGTACCGTCTTCATGGGAGAAAATAATAC
TGTTGATGGGTGTCTGGTCAGAGACATCAAGAAATAACGCCGGAACATTAGTGCAGGCAGCTTCCACAGC
AATGGCATCCTGGTCATCCAGCGGATAGTTAATGATCAGCCCACTGACGCGTTGCGCGAGAAGATTGTGC
ACCGCCGCTTTACAGGCTTCGACGCCGCTTCGTTCTACCATCGACACCACCACGCTGGCACCCAGTTGAT
CGGCGCGAGATTTAATCGCCGCGACAATTTGCGACGGCGCGTGCAGGGCCAGACTGGAGGTGGCAACGCC
AATCAGCAACGACTGTTTGCCCGCCAGTTGTTGTGCCACGCGGTTGGGAATGTAATTCAGCTCCGCCATC
GCCGCTTCCACTTTTTCCCGCGTTTTCGCAGAAACGTGGCTGGCCTGGTTCACCACGCGGGAAACGGTCT
GATAAGAGACACCGGCATACTCTGCGACATCGTATAACGTTACTGGTTTCACATTCACCACCCTGAATTG
ACTCTCTTCCGGGCGCTATCATGCCATACCGCGAAAGGTTTTGCGCCATTCGATGGTGTCCGGGATCTCG
ACGCTCTCCCTTATGCGACTCCTGCATTAGGAAGCAGCCCAGTAGTAGGTTGAGGCCGTTGAGCACCGCC
GCCGCAAGGAATGGTGCATGCAAGGAGATGGCGCCCAACAGTCCCCCGGCCACGGGGCCTGCCACCATAC
CCACGCCGAAACAAGCGCTCATGAGCCCGAAGTGGCGAGCCCGATCTTCCCCATCGGTGATGTCGGCGAT
ATAGGCGCCAGCAACCGCACCTGTGGCGCCGGTGATGCCGGCCACGATGCGTCCGGCGTAGAGGATCGAG
ATCTCGATCCCGCGAAAT
Features (pLannotate 1.2.2; 20 found; start..end, strand, type, name):
      1..19      +  promoter       T7 promoter: promoter for bacteriophage T7 RNA polymerase
     20..44      +  protein_bind   lac operator: The lac repressor binds to the lac operator to inhibit transcription in E. coli. This inhibition can be relieved by adding lactose or isopropyl-β-D-thiogalactopyranoside (IPTG). lac repressor encoded by lacI
     59..81      +  RBS            RBS: efficient ribosome binding site from bacteriophage T7 gene 10 (Olins and Rangwala, 1989)
    100..116     +  CDS            capTEV™ (fragment): composite tag for in vivo biotinylation, TEV protease cleavage, and 6xHis tagging
    127..144     +  CDS            thrombin site: thrombin recognition and cleavage site
   2771..2788    +  CDS            9xHis (fragment): 9xHis affinity tag
   2798..2847    +  CDS            SET1 (fragment): solubility-enhancement tag derived from T7 phage gene 10B
   2855..2902    +  terminator     T7 terminator: transcription terminator for bacteriophage T7 RNA polymerase
   2939..3367    +  rep_origin     f1 ori (sequence partly withheld): f1 bacteriophage origin of replication; arrow indicates direction of (+) strand synthesis
   3420..3477    +  promoter       AmpR promoter (fragment): bla
   3486..4301    -  CDS            KanR: aminoglycoside phosphotransferase; aph(3')-Ia; confers resistance to kanamycin in bacteria or G418 (Geneticin®) in eukaryotes
   4423..5011    +  rep_origin     ori: high-copy-number ColE1/pMB1/pBR322/pUC origin of replication
   5197..5336    -  misc_feature   bom: basis of mobility region from pBR322
   5438..5629    -  CDS            rop: Rop protein, which maintains plasmids at low copy number; rop
   5646..6026    +  CDS            YPB1_ECOLX: Protein predicted: Swiss-Prot protein existence level 4. From Escherichia coli.
   6098..6389    -  CDS            TcR (fragment): tetracycline efflux protein; tet; confers resistance to tetracycline
   6404..6425    -  protein_bind   CAP binding site: CAP binding activates transcription in the presence of cAMP. E. coli catabolite activator protein
   6438..7520    -  CDS            lacI: lac repressor; lacI; The lac repressor binds to the lac operator to inhibit transcription in E. coli. This inhibition can be relieved by adding lactose or isopropyl-β-D-thiogalactopyranoside (IPTG).
   7521..7598    -  promoter       lacI promoter: lacI
   7606..7885    -  CDS            TcR (fragment): tetracycline efflux protein; tet; confers resistance to tetracycline
