[The description below was written by a language model from this plasmid's Addgene catalogue record and pLannotate feature annotations shown in this document.]
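Description:
pDC20 is a bacterial expression plasmid built on the pET28a backbone that carries the Caenorhabditis elegans meg-3 coding sequence (amino acids 1–862, an insert of about 2.6 kb introduced by Gibson cloning) in a 7.9 kb construct. The catalogue purpose line reads "expression of MEG-3 in C. elegans", but the vector type and every annotated element are bacterial. The record therefore supports production of the nematode protein in E. coli rather than expression in worms.

The insert sits in the standard pET expression cassette: a T7 promoter followed by a lac operator and the T7 gene 10 ribosome binding site, with a T7 terminator downstream. The plasmid-borne lacI gene supplies lac repressor, so transcription is held off until induction with IPTG in a host providing T7 RNA polymerase. An N-terminal His tag from the backbone and a thrombin cleavage site precede the open reading frame, allowing affinity purification and optional tag removal. The meg-3 sequence itself is not annotated in the feature table but corresponds to the gap between the thrombin site and the downstream elements. A second His-tag fragment is annotated just after this gap, as is normal for pET28a; the record does not say whether it is translated as part of the protein.

Propagation relies on a pBR322-type origin with the bom and rop elements, and selection is by kanamycin resistance. An f1 origin is also present. Short hits labelled as tetracycline resistance, AmpR promoter and solubility-tag fragments appear to be backbone remnants rather than functional parts. The associated publication concerns RNA-induced phase separation of the intrinsically disordered MEG-3 protein in P granule patterning, consistent with use of this plasmid as a source of recombinant MEG-3.
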