Addgene plasmid #131366: pDC20
Purpose: expression of MEG-3 (aa1-862) in C. elegans
Depositing lab: Geraldine Seydoux. Depositing organization: Johns Hopkins University and School of Medicine. Publication: Spatial patterning of P granules by RNA-induced phase separation of the intrinsically-disordered protein MEG-3. Smith J, Calidas D, Schmidt H, Lu T, Rasoloson D, Seydoux G. Elife. 2016 Dec 3;5. pii: 21337. doi: 10.7554/eLife.21337. PubMed 27914198.
Backbone
  Vector backbone: pet28a
  Vector type: Bacterial Expression
Growth in bacteria
  Bacterial resistance: Kanamycin, 50 μg/mL
  Growth temperature: 37°C
  Growth strain: DH5alpha
  Copy number: Unknown
Gene/Insert
  Gene/Insert name: meg-3 (aa1-862)
  Species: C. elegans (nematode)
  Insert size (bp): 2591
  Entrez Gene: meg-3 (a.k.a. CELE_F52D2.4)
  Tag / fusion protein: His (N terminal on backbone)
  Cloning method: Gibson Cloning
Terms and licenses: Academic/Nonprofit Terms; Industry Terms: Not Available to Industry
How to cite: pDC20 was a gift from Geraldine Seydoux (Addgene plasmid # 131366 ; http://n2t.net/addgene:131366 ; RRID:Addgene_131366)
